>Addgene plasmid #67558 | spa-GCaMP6f | depositor partial sequence | sequence record 116256 | insert
TAGCGCTNCCGGACTCAGATCTCGCCACCATGGGTTCTCATCATCATCATCATCATGGTATGGCTAGCAT
GACTGGTGGACAGCAAATGGGTCGGGATCTGTACGACGATGACGATAAGGATCTCGCCACCATGGTCGAC
TCATCACGTCGTAAGTGGAATAAGACAGGTCACGCAGTCAGAGCTATAGGTCGGCTGAGCTCACTCGAGA
ACGTCTATATCACCGCCGACAAGCAGAAGAACGGCATCAAGGCGAACTTCAAGATCCGCCACAACGTGGA
GGACGGCAGCGTGCAGCTCGCCGACCACTACCAGCAGAACACCCCCATCGGCGACGGCCCCGTGCTGCTG
CCCGACAACCACTACCTGAGCCATCAGTCCGTGCTTTCGAAAGACCCCAACGAGAAGCGCGATCACATGG
TCCTGCTGGAGTTCGTGACCGCCGCCGGGATCACTCTCGGCATGGACGAGCTGTACAAGGGCGGTACCGG
AGGGAGCATGGTGAGCAAGGGCGAGGAGCTGTTCACCGGGGTGGTGCCCATCCTGGTCGAGCTGGACGGC
GACGTAAACGGCCACAAGTTCAGCGTGAGGGGCGAGGGTGAGGGCGATGCCACCAACGGCAAGCTGACCC
TGAAGTTCATCTGCACCACCGGCAAGCTGCCCGTGCCCTGGCCCACCCTCGTGACCACCTTCAGCTACGG
CGTGCAGTGCTTCAGCCGCTACCCCGACCACATGAAGCAGCACGACTTCTTCAAGTCCGCCATGCCCGAA
GGCTACGTCCAGGAGCGCACCATCTCCTTCAAGGACGACGGCACCTACAAGACCCGCGCCGAGGTGAAGT
TCGAGGGCGACACCCTGGTGAACCGCATCGAGCTGAAGGGCATCGACTTCAAGGAGGACGGCAACATCCT
GGGGCACAAGCTGGAGTACAACCTGCCGGACCAACTGACTGAAGAGCAGATCGCAGAATTTAAAGAGGAA
TTCTCCCTATTTGACAAGGACGGGGATGGGACAATAACAACCAAGGAGCTGGGGACGGTGATGCGGTCTC
TGGGGCAGAACCCCACAGAAGCAGAGCTGCAGGACATGATCAATGAAGTAGATGCCGACGGTGACGGCAC
AATCGACTTCCCTGAGTTCCTGACAATGATGGCAAGAAAAATGAAATACAGGGACACGGAAGAAGAAATT
AGAGAAGCGTTCGGTGTGTTTGATAAGGATGGCAATGGCTACATCAGTGCAGCAGAGCTTCGCCACGTGA
TGACAAACCTTGGAGAGAAGTTAACAGATGAAGAGGTTGATGAAATGATCAGGGAAGCAGACATCGATGG
GGATGGTCAGGTAAACTACGAAGAGTTTGTACAAATGATGACAGCGAAGTGAGCGGCCGCGACTCTAGAT
CATAATCAGCCATACCACATTTGTAGAGGTTTTACTTGCTTTAAAAAACCTCCCACACCTCCCCCTGAAC
C
