>Addgene plasmid #67558 | spa-GCaMP6f | addgene partial sequence | sequence record 119919 | SV40pA-R 5'-GAAATTTGTGATGCTATTGC-3'
AACAACAACAATTGCATTCATTTTATGTTTCAGGTTCAGGGGGAGGTGTGGGAGGTTTTTTAAAGCAAGT
AAAACCTCTACAAATGTGGTATGGCTGATTATGATCTAGAGTCGCGGCCGCTCACTTCGCTGTCATCATT
TGTACAAACTCTTCGTAGTTTACCTGACCATCCCCATCGATGTCTGCTTCCCTGATCATTTCATCAACCT
CTTCATCTGTTAACTTCTCTCCAAGGTTTGTCATCACGTGGCGAAGCTCTGCTGCACTGATGTAGCCATT
GCCATCCTTATCAAACACACCGAACGCTTCTCTAATTTCTTCTTCCGTGTCCCTGTATTTCATTTTTCTT
GCCATCATTGTCAGGAACTCAGGGAAGTCGATTGTGCCGTCACCGTCGGCATCTACTTCATTGATCATGT
CCTGCAGCTCTGCTTCTGTGGGGTTCTGCCCCAGAGACCGCATCACCGTCCCCAGCTCCTTGGTTGTTAT
TGTCCCATCCCCGTCCTTGTCAAATAGGGAGAATTCCTCTTTAAATTCTGCGATCTGCTCTTCAGTCAGT
TGGTCCGGCAGGTTGTACTCCAGCTTGTGCCCCAGGATGTTGCCGTCCTCCTTGAAGTCGATGCCCTTCA
GCTCGATGCGGTTCACCAGGGTGTCGCCCTCGAACTTCACCTCGGCGCGGGTCTTGTAGGTGCCGTCGTC
CTTGAAGGAGATGGTGCGCTCCTGGACGTAGCCTTCGGGCATGGCGGACTTGAAGAAGTCGTGCTGCTTC
ATGTGGTCGG
