>Addgene plasmid #67558 | spa-GCaMP6f | addgene partial sequence | sequence record 119921 | CMV-F 5'-CGCAAATGGGCGGTAGGCGTG-3'
TGAACCGTCAGATCCGCTAGCGCTACCGGACTCAGATCTCGCCACCATGGGTTCTCATCATCATCATCAT
CATGGTATGGCTAGCATGACTGGTGGACAGCAAATGGGTCGGGATCTGTACGACGATGACGATAAGGATC
TCGCCACCATGGTCGACTCATCACGTCGTAAGTGGAATAAGACAGGTCACGCAGTCAGAGCTATAGGTCG
GCTGAGCTCACTCGAGAACGTCTATATCACCGCCGACAAGCAGAAGAACGGCATCAAGGCGAACTTCAAG
ATCCGCCACAACGTGGAGGACGGCAGCGTGCAGCTCGCCGACCACTACCAGCAGAACACCCCCATCGGCG
ACGGCCCCGTGCTGCTGCCCGACAACCACTACCTGAGCCATCAGTCCGTGCTTTCGAAAGACCCCAACGA
GAAGCGCGATCACATGGTCCTGCTGGAGTTCGTGACCGCCGCCGGGATCACTCTCGGCATGGACGAGCTG
TACAAGGGCGGTACCGGAGGGAGCATGGTGAGCAAGGGCGAGGAGCTGTTCACCGGGGTGGTGCCCATCC
TGGTCGAGCTGGACGGCGACGTAAACGGCCACAAGTTCAGCGTGAGGGGCGAGGGTGAGGGCGATGCCAC
CAACGGCAAGCTGACCCTGAAGTTCATCTGCACCACCGGCAAGCTGCCCGTGCCCTGGCCCACCCTCGTG
ACCACCTTCAGCTACGGCGTGCAGTGCTTCAGCCGCTACCCCGACCACATGAAGCAGCACGACTTCTTCA
AGTCCGCCATGCCCGAAGGCTACGTCCAGGAGCGCACCATCTCCTTCAAGGACGA
