[The description below was written by a language model from this plasmid's Addgene catalogue record.]
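Description:
spa-GCaMP6f is a mammalian expression plasmid of about 5.3 kb built on the pGP-CMV backbone, itself a derivative of pEGFP-N1. It is maintained as a high-copy plasmid in E. coli under kanamycin selection. No feature table accompanies the record, so the origin of replication, polyadenylation signal and any mammalian selection cassette are not explicitly listed. The use of an SV40 reverse sequencing primer is consistent with an SV40-derived element lying downstream of the insert, as in the parental pEGFP-N1 design.

The payload is a synthetic open reading frame of roughly 1.35 kb encoding superfolder photoactivatable GCaMP6f, driven by the strong constitutive CMV promoter and carrying an N-terminal His tag. It was derived from an existing GCaMP6f plasmid. GCaMP6f is a fast genetically encoded calcium indicator in which a circularly permuted GFP is coupled to calmodulin and a calmodulin-binding peptide, so that calcium binding raises fluorescence. This variant carries thirteen recorded substitutions: K65T, I83V, G87S, Y92D, V115H, K118V, S187R, Y196N, L221F, T222S, I250V, F256S and N262T. Going by the construct's name, these together provide photoactivatable behaviour and superfolder-type folding, although the record does not assign individual mutations to either property.

The stated purpose is a photoactivatable fluorescent calcium reporter. In practice, the sensor can be switched on by light in chosen transfected cells, allowing calcium activity to be imaged selectively in targeted neurons against a dim background of non-activated cells.
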