Addgene plasmid #67558: spa-GCaMP6f
Purpose: photoactivatable fluorescent calcium reporter
Depositing lab: Ehud Isacoff. Depositing organization: University of California, Berkeley. Publication: Photoactivatable genetically encoded calcium indicators for targeted neuronal imaging. Berlin S, Carroll EC, Newman ZL, Okada HO, Quinn CM, Kallman B, Rockwell NC, Martin SS, Lagarias JC, Isacoff EY. Nat Methods. 2015 Jul 13. doi: 10.1038/nmeth.3480. PubMed 26167640.
Backbone
  Vector backbone: pGP-CMV (pEGFP-N1)
  Backbone manufacturer: Clonetech
  Backbone size w/o insert (bp): 3955
  Total vector size (bp): 5308
  Vector type: Mammalian Expression
Growth in bacteria
  Bacterial resistance: Kanamycin, 50 μg/mL
  Growth temperature: 37°C
  Growth strain: DH5alpha
  Copy number: High Copy
Gene/Insert
  Gene/Insert name: spa-GCaMP6f (alt name: superfolder photoactivatable GCaMP6f)
  Species: Synthetic
  Insert size (bp): 1353
  Mutation: K65T, I83V, G87S, Y92D, V115H, K118V, S187R, Y196N, L221F, T222S, I250V, F256S, N262T
  Promoter: CMV
  Tag / fusion protein: HIS-tag (N terminal on insert)
  Cloning method: Ligation Independent Cloning
  Sequencing primers: 5′ CMV forward; 3′ SV40 reverse
Resource information
  A portion of this plasmid was derived from a plasmid made by: derived from Addgene clone #40755, published by Chen TW et al. article: ultrasensitive fluorescent proteins for imaging neuronal activity doi: 10.1038/nature12354
Terms and licenses: Academic/Nonprofit Terms; Industry Terms: Not Available to Industry
How to cite: spa-GCaMP6f was a gift from Ehud Isacoff (Addgene plasmid # 67558 ; http://n2t.net/addgene:67558 ; RRID:Addgene_67558)
